>Addgene plasmid #235909 | pME_Cp_0_5_006_psbA_3'UTR_Nt | addgene full sequence | sequence record 471490 | Addgene NGS Result
TGATGCTCGTCAGGGGGGCGGAGCCTGTGGAAAAACGCCAGCAACGCGGCCTTTTTACGGTTCCTGGCCT
TTTGCTGGCCTTTTGCTCACATGTTCTTTCCTGCGTTATCCCCTGATTCTGTGGATAACCGTATTACCGC
CTTTGAGTGAGCTGATACCGCTCGCCGCAGCCGAACGACCGAGCGCAGCGAGTCAGTGAGCGAGGAAGCC
TGCATAACGCGAAGTAATCTTTTCGGTTTTAAAGAAAAAGGGCAGGGTGGTGACACCTTGCCCTTTTTTG
CCGGACTGCAGCGGCCGCTACTAGTCGCGATGAGTGGTCTCAAGCGAAAAAAAGAAAGGAGCAATAGCAC
CCTCTTGATAGAACAAGAAAATGATTATTGCTCCTTTCTTTTCAAAACCTCCTATAGACTAGGCCAGGAT
TAAGCCGAGACCACTCATCGCTCTAGAAGCGGCCGCGAATTCCAGAAATCATCCTTAGCGAAAGCTAAGG
ATTTTTTTTATCTGAAATTCTGCCTCGTGATACGCCTATTTTTATAGGTTAATGTCATGATAATAATGGT
TTCTTAGACGTCAGGTGGCACTCGAGTTGATCGGGCACGTAAGAGGTTCCAACTTTCACCATAATGAAAT
AAGATCACTACCGGGCGTATTTTTTGAGTTATCGAGATTTTCAGGAGCTAAGGAAGCTAAAATGGAGAAA
AAAATCACTGGATATACCACCGTTGATATATCCCAATGGCATCGTAAAGAACATTTTGAGGCATTTCAGT
CAGTTGCTCAATGTACCTATAACCAGACCGTTCAGCTGGATATTACGGCCTTTTTAAAGACCGTAAAGAA
AAATAAGCACAAGTTTTATCCGGCCTTTATTCACATTCTTGCCCGCCTGATGAATGCTCATCCGGAATTT
CGTATGGCAATGAAAGACGGTGAGCTGGTGATATGGGATAGTGTTCACCCTTGTTACACCGTTTTCCATG
AGCAAACTGAAACGTTTTCATCACTCTGGAGTGAATACCACGACGATTTCCGGCAGTTTCTACACATATA
TTCGCAAGATGTGGCGTGTTACGGTGAAAACCTGGCCTATTTCCCTAAAGGGTTTATTGAGAATATGTTT
TTCGTATCAGCCAATCCCTGGGTGAGTTTCACCAGTTTTGATTTAAACGTGGCCAATATGGACAACTTCT
TCGCCCCCGTTTTCACCATGGGCAAATATTATACGCAAGGCGACAAGGTGCTGATGCCGCTGGCGATTCA
GGTTCATCATGCCGTTTGTGATGGCTTCCATGTCGGCAGAATGCTTAATGAATTACAACAGTACTGCGAC
GAGTGGCAGGGCGGGGCGTAATTTGATATCGAGCTCGCTTGGACTCCTGTTGATAGATCCAGTAATGACC
TCAGAACTCCATCTGGATTTGTTCAGAACGCTCGGTTGCCGCCGGGCGTTTTTTATTGGTGAGAATCCAA
GCCTCGAGCTGTCAGACCAAGTTTACTCATATATACTTTAGATTGATTTAAAACTTCATTTTTAATTTAA
AAGGATCTAGGTGAAGATCCTTTTTGATAATCTCATGACCAAAATCCCTTAACGTGAGTTTTCGTTCCAC
TGAGCGTCAGACCCCGTAGAAAAGATCAAAGGATCTTCTTGAGATCCTTTTTTTCTGCGCGTAATCTGCT
GCTTGCAAACAAAAAAACCACCGCTACCAGCGGTGGTTTGTTTGCCGGATCAAGAGCTACCAACTCTTTT
TCCGAAGGTAACTGGCTTCAGCAGAGCGCAGATACCAAATACTGTTCTTCTAGTGTAGCCGTAGTTAGGC
CACCACTTCAAGAACTCTGTAGCACCGCCTACATACCTCGCTCTGCTAATCCTGTTACCAGTGGCTGCTG
CCAGTGGCGATAAGTCGTGTCTTACCGGGTTGGACTCAAGACGATAGTTACCGGATAAGGCGCAGCGGTC
GGGCTGAACGGGGGGTTCGTGCACACAGCCCAGCTTGGAGCGAACGACCTACACCGAACTGAGATACCTA
CAGCGTGAGCTATGAGAAAGCGCCACGCTTCCCGAAGGGAGAAAGGCGGACAGGTATCCGGTAAGCGGCA
GGGTCGGAACAGGAGAGCGCACGAGGGAGCTTCCAGGGGGAAACGCCTGGTATCTTTATAGTCCTGTCGG
GTTTCGCCACCTCTGACTTGAGCGTCGATTTTTG
Features (pLannotate 1.2.2; 9 found; start..end, strand, type, name):
     81..209     +  rep_origin     RSF ori (fragment): Plasmids containing the RSF 1030 origin of replication can be propagated in E. coli cells that contain additional plasmids with compatible origins.
    228..285     -  terminator     his operon terminator: This putative transcriptin terminator from the E. coli his operon has a 2-bp deletion introduced during synthesis. Its efficiency has not been determined.
    286..305     -  misc_feature   BioBrick suffix: universal suffix for all parts
    441..462     -  misc_feature   BioBrick prefix: BioBrick prefix for parts that do not start with "ATG"
    465..508     +  terminator     bacterial terminator: putative bacterial transcription terminator
    594..691     +  promoter       cat promoter: promoter of the E. coli cat gene encoding chloramphenicol acetyltransferase
    692..1348    +  CDS            cat: CAT_ECOLX - Experimental evidence at protein level: Swiss-Prot protein existence level 1. This enzyme is an effector of chloramphenicol resistance in bacteria. From Escherichia coli. This protein is used as a marker in many commonly used cloning vectors, such as pACYC184.
   1372..1466    +  terminator     lambda t0 terminator: transcription terminator from phage lambda
   1649..33      +  rep_origin     ori (across the origin): high-copy-number ColE1/pMB1/pBR322/pUC origin of replication
