[The description below was written by a language model from this plasmid's Addgene catalogue record and pLannotate feature annotations shown in this document.]
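Description:
pME_Cp_0_5_006_psbA_3'UTR_Nt is a small (about 2.2 kb) synthetic-biology part plasmid that stores a single regulatory element, the 3' untranslated region of the chloroplast psbA gene from Nicotiana tabacum. It belongs to a modular cloning toolkit developed for engineering the chloroplast of Chlamydomonas. The 103 bp insert was placed into the pME_Cp_UAV_GFP backbone through BsaI sites that were destroyed in the process. This fits a Type IIS (Golden Gate–style) entry scheme in which, judging from the backbone name, the part probably displaces a GFP dropout cassette, although the record does not say so explicitly.

The feature table annotates only backbone elements; the psbA 3'UTR itself is not called. It presumably sits in the unannotated gap between the BioBrick prefix and suffix sequences, a cloning site that is flanked on either side by bacterial transcription terminators (a his operon terminator and a second putative terminator) which insulate the part from read-through. The plasmid is propagated in E. coli on a high-copy ColE1/pUC-type origin; a short fragment annotated as RSF ori is also detected next to it. Selection is by chloramphenicol, with the cat gene driven by its own promoter and followed by the lambda t0 terminator.

There is no promoter, coding sequence or chloroplast homology region, so the plasmid is not an expression or transformation vector in its own right. It serves as a building block: 3'UTRs such as that of psbA generally stabilise plastid transcripts and define their 3' ends. This part is intended to be combined with promoter, 5'UTR and coding-sequence modules into higher-level transcription units for chloroplast expression.
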