Addgene plasmid #235909: pME_Cp_0_5_006_psbA_3'UTR_Nt
Purpose: psbA 3'UTR Nicotiana tabacum
Depositing lab: Tobias Erb. Depositing organization: Max Planck Institute for Terrestrial Microbiology. Publication: A modular high-throughput approach for advancing synthetic biology in the chloroplast of Chlamydomonas. Inckemann RM, Chotel T, Burgis M, Brinkmann CK, Andreas L, Baumann J, Sharma P, Klose M, Barrett J, Ries F, Paczia N, Glatter T, Mackinder LCM, Willmund F, Erb TJ. Nat Plants. 2025 Nov;11(11):2332-2349. doi: 10.1038/s41477-025-02126-2. Epub 2025 Nov 3. PubMed 41184475.
Backbone
  Vector backbone: pME_Cp_UAV_GFP
  Backbone size w/o insert (bp): 2101
  Vector type: Synthetic Biology
Growth in bacteria
  Bacterial resistance: Chloramphenicol, 25 μg/mL
  Growth temperature: 37°C
  Growth strain: DH5alpha
  Copy number: High Copy
Gene/Insert
  Gene/Insert name: psbA 3'UTR
  Species: Nicotiana tabacum
  Insert size (bp): 103
  Cloning method: Restriction Enzyme; 5′ cloning site BsaI (destroyed during cloning); 3′ cloning site BsaI (destroyed during cloning)
  Sequencing primers: 5′ CGTATCACGAGGCAGAATTTC; 3′ CCTGCATAACGCGAAGTAATC
Terms and licenses: Academic/Nonprofit Terms; Industry Terms: Not Available to Industry
Depositor comments: Please visit https://doi.org/10.1101/2024.05.08.593163 for bioRxiv preprint.
How to cite: pME_Cp_0_5_006_psbA_3'UTR_Nt was a gift from Tobias Erb (Addgene plasmid # 235909 ; http://n2t.net/addgene:235909 ; RRID:Addgene_235909)
